>Addgene plasmid #239734 | pKG2906_pGEEC546_pShip-EFS-tagBFP-bGH | addgene full sequence | sequence record 475968 | Addgene NGS Result
CGCTCGCTGACTGCAGGTGCCCGTGTCTCAAAATCTCTGATGTTACATTGCACAAGATAAAAATATATCA
TCATGAACAATAAAACTGTCTGCTTACATAAACAGTAATACAAGGGGTGTTATGAGCCATATTCAACGGG
AAACGTCGAGGCCGCGATTAAATTCCAACATGGATGCTGATTTATATGGGTATAAATGGGCTCGCGATAA
TGTCGGGCAATCAGGTGCGACAATCTATCGCTTGTATGGGAAGCCCGATGCGCCAGAGTTGTTTCTGAAA
CATGGCAAAGGTAGCGTTGCCAATGATGTTACAGATGAGATGGTCAGACTAAACTGGCTGACGGAATTTA
TGCCTCTTCCGACCATCAAGCATTTTATCCGTACTCCTGGTGATGCATGGTTACTCACCACTGCGATCCC
CGGAAAAACAGCATTCCAGGTATTAGAAGAATATCCTGATTCAGGTGAAAATATTGTTGATGCGCTGGCA
GTGTTCCTGCGCCGGTTGCATTCGATTCCTGTTTGTAATTGTCCTTTTAACAGCGATCGCGTATTTCGTC
TAGCTCAGGCGCAATCACGAATGAATAACGGTTTGGTTGATGCGAGTGATTTTGATGACGAGCGTAATGG
CTGGCCTGTTGAACAAGTCTGGAAAGAAATGCATAAACTTTTGCCATTCTCACCGGATTCAGTCGTCACT
CATGGTGATTTCTCACTTGATAACCTTATTTTTGACGAGGGGAAATTAATAGGTTGTATTGATGTTGGAC
GAGTCGGAATCGCAGACCGATACCAGGATCTTGCCATCCTATGGAACTGCCTCGGTGAGTTTTCTCCTTC
ATTACAGAAACGGCTTTTTCAAAAATATGGTATTGATAATCCTGATATGAATAAATTGCAGTTTCATTTG
ATGCTCGATGAGTTTTTCTAATCAGAATTGGTTAATTGGTTGTAACATTATTCAGATTGGGCCCCGTTCC
ACTGAGCGTCAGACCCCGTAGAAAAGATCAAAGGATCTTCTTGAGATCCTTTTTTTCTGCGCGTAATCTG
CTGCTTGCAAACAAAAAAACCACCGCTACCAGCGGTGGTTTGTTTGCCGGATCAAGAGCTACCAACTCTT
TTTCCGAAGGTAACTGGCTTCAGCAGAGCGCAGATACCAAATACTGTTCTTCTAGTGTAGCCGTAGTTAG
GCCACCACTTCAAGAACTCTGTAGCACCGCCTACATACCTCGCTCTGCTAATCCTGTTACCAGTGGCTGC
TGCCAGTGGCGATAAGTCGTGTCTTACCGGGTTGGACTCAAGACGATAGTTACCGGATAAGGCGCAGCGG
TCGGGCTGAACGGGGGGTTCGTGCACACAGCCCAGCTTGGAGCGAACGACCTACACCGAACTGAGATACC
TACAGCGTGAGCTATGAGAAAGCGCCACGCTTCCCGAAGGGAGAAAGGCGGACAGGTATCCGGTAAGCGG
CAGGGTCGGAACAGGAGAGCGCACGAGGGAGCTTCCAGGGGGAAACGCCTGGTATCTTTATAGTCCTGTC
GGGTTTCGCCACCTCTGACTTGAGCGTCGATTTTTGTGATGCTCGTCAGGGGGGCGGAGCCTATGGAAAA
ACGCCAGCAACGCGGCCTTTTTACGGTTCCTGGCCTTTTGCTGGCCTTTTGCTCACATGTTCTTTCCTGC
GTTATCCCCTGATTCTGTGGATAACCGTATTACCGCTAGCATGGATCTCGGGGACGTCTAACTACTAAGC
GAGAGTAGGGAACTGCCAGGCATCAAATAAAACGAAAGGCTCAGTCGGAAGACTGGGCCTTTCGTTTTAT
CTGTTGTTTGTCGGTGAACGCTCTCCTGAGTAGGACAAATCCGCCGGGAGCGGATTTGAACGTTGTGAAG
CAACGGCCCGGAGGGTGGCGGGCAGGACGCCCGCCATAAACTGCCAGGCATCAAACTAAGCAGAAGGCCA
TCCTGACGGATGGCCTTTTTGCGTTTCTACAAACTCTTCCTGTTAGTTAGTTACTTAAGCTCGGGCCCAC
CTGCAGTCTACTTACTGGGCAGAGCGCACATCGCCCACAGTCCCCGAGAAGTTGGGGGGAGGGGTCGGCA
ATTGAACCGGTGCCTAGAGAAGGTGGCGCGGGGTAAACTGGGAAAGTGATGTCGTGTACTGGCTCCGCCT
TTTTCCCGAGGGTGGGGGAGAACCGTATATAAGTGCAGTAGTCGCCGTGAACGTTCTTTTTCGCAACGGG
TTTGCCGCCAGAACACAGTAATGAGCCACCATGAGCGAGCTGATTAAGGAGAACATGCACATGAAGCTGT
ACATGGAGGGCACCGTGGACAACCATCACTTCAAGTGCACATCCGAGGGCGAAGGCAAGCCCTACGAGGG
CACCCAGACCATGAGAATCAAGGTGGTCGAGGGCGGCCCTCTCCCCTTCGCCTTCGACATCCTGGCTACT
AGCTTCCTCTACGGCAGCAAGACCTTCATCAACCACACCCAGGGCATCCCCGACTTCTTCAAGCAGTCCT
TCCCTGAGGGCTTCACATGGGAGAGAGTCACCACATACGAAGACGGGGGCGTGCTGACCGCTACCCAGGA
CACCAGCCTCCAGGACGGCTGCCTCATCTACAACGTCAAGATCAGAGGGGTGAACTTCACATCCAACGGC
CCTGTGATGCAGAAGAAAACACTCGGCTGGGAGGCCTTCACCGAGACGCTGTACCCCGCTGACGGCGGCC
TGGAAGGCAGAAACGACATGGCCCTGAAGCTCGTGGGCGGGAGCCATCTGATCGCAAACATCAAGACCAC
ATATAGATCCAAGAAACCCGCTAAGAACCTCAAGATGCCTGGCGTCTACTATGTGGACTACAGACTGGAA
AGAATCAAGGAGGCCAACAACGAAACGTACGTCGAGCAGCACGAGGTGGCAGTGGCCAGATACTGCGACC
TCCCTAGCAAACTGGGGCACAAGCTTAATTAACAACGTTGCACCTGTGCCTTCTAGTTGCCAGCCATCTG
TTGTTTGCCCCTCCCCCGTGCCTTCCTTGACCCTGGAAGGTGCCACTCCCACTGTCCTTTCCTAATAAAA
TGAGGAAATTGCATCGCATTGTCTGAGTAGGTGTCATTCTATTCTGGGGGGTGGGGTGGGGCAGGACAGC
AAGGGGGAGGATTGGGAAGACAATAGCAGGCATGCTGGGGATGCGGTGGGCTCTATGG
Features (pLannotate 1.2.2; 7 found; start..end, strand, type, name):
    122..931     +  CDS            KanR: aminoglycoside phosphotransferase; aph(3')-Ia; confers resistance to kanamycin in bacteria or G418 (Geneticin®) in eukaryotes
   1021..1609    +  rep_origin     ori: high-copy-number ColE1/pMB1/pBR322/pUC origin of replication
   1777..1820    -  terminator     rrnB T1 terminator: Escherichia coli rrnB; transcription terminator T1 from the E. coli rrnB gene
   1952..1979    +  terminator     rrnB T2 terminator: transcription terminator T2 from the E. coli rrnB gene
   2047..2258    +  promoter       EF-1α core promoter: core promoter for human elongation factor EF-1α
   2271..2969    +  CDS            TagBFP: TagBFP is a basic (constitutively fluorescent) blue fluorescent protein published in 2008, derived from Entacmaea quadricolor. It is reported to be a very rapidly-maturing monomer with very low acid sensitivity.
   2984..3208    +  polyA_signal   bGH poly(A) signal: bovine growth hormone polyadenylation signal
