[The description below was written by a language model from this plasmid's Addgene catalogue record and pLannotate feature annotations shown in this document.]
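Description:
pKG2906_pGEEC546_pShip-EFS-tagBFP-bGH is a compact (about 3.2 kb) synthetic-biology plasmid built on the pShip backbone by Golden Gate assembly. It carries a single mammalian transcription unit that expresses the blue fluorescent protein TagBFP. In bacteria it is propagated through a high-copy ColE1/pUC-type origin and selected with kanamycin through an aph(3')-Ia aminoglycoside phosphotransferase gene. Two E. coli rrnB terminators (T1, in reverse orientation, and T2) lie between the origin and the expression cassette. They presumably insulate the cassette from transcription arising in the backbone.

The payload consists of three parts. The first is the EFS promoter, annotated as the core promoter of human elongation factor EF-1α. This is a short, intron-less form of that promoter and gives constitutive expression in mammalian cells. The second is the TagBFP coding sequence, a monomeric, rapidly maturing, constitutively fluorescent blue protein derived from the sea anemone Entacmaea quadricolor. The third is the bovine growth hormone polyadenylation signal, which provides 3' end processing. The feature table shows no viral packaging elements, recombinase sites, epitope tags or separately driven mammalian selection cassette, so the plasmid appears suited to delivery by transfection rather than as a viral or integrating vector.

The stated purpose is simply expression of TagBFP from the EFS promoter. The associated publication concerns coupled transcriptional and translational regulation of transgenes, so the construct plausibly serves as a defined promoter–reporter–polyA unit for comparing the effects of regulatory parts on expression or as a fluorescent transfection marker. The record does not spell out its specific role.
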