Addgene plasmid #239734: pKG2906_pGEEC546_pShip-EFS-tagBFP-bGH
Purpose: Plasmid expressing tagBFP with the EFS promoter
Depositing lab: Kate Galloway. Depositing organization: Massachusetts Institute of Technology. Publication: High-resolution profiling reveals coupled transcriptional and translational regulation of transgenes. Peterman EL, Ploessl DS, Love KS, Sanabria V, Daniels RF, Johnstone CP, Godavarti DR, Kabaria SR, Oakes CG, Pai AA, Galloway KE. Nucleic Acids Research, Volume 53, Issue 11, 24 June 2025, gkaf528 10.1093/nar/gkaf528 PubMed 39651241.
Backbone
  Vector backbone: pShip
  Vector type: Synthetic Biology
Growth in bacteria
  Bacterial resistance: Kanamycin, 50 μg/mL
  Growth temperature: 30°C
  Growth strain: NEB Stable
  Copy number: High Copy
Gene/Insert
  Gene/Insert name: tagBFP
  Species: Entacmaea quadricolor
  Cloning method: Golden Gate
Terms and licenses: Academic/Nonprofit Terms; Industry Terms: Not Available to Industry
Depositor comments: Please visit https://doi.org/10.1101/2024.11.26.625483 for bioRxiv preprint.
How to cite: pKG2906_pGEEC546_pShip-EFS-tagBFP-bGH was a gift from Kate Galloway (Addgene plasmid # 239734 ; http://n2t.net/addgene:239734 ; RRID:Addgene_239734)
